LOCUS       Exported 772 bp ds-DNA linear SYN 07-JUN-2021
DEFINITION  synthetic linear DNA
ACCESSION   .
VERSION     .
KEYWORDS    MRPS6_pCSdest
SOURCE      synthetic DNA construct
  ORGANISM  synthetic DNA construct
REFERENCE   1 (bases 1 to 772)
  AUTHORS   Edie S, Zaghloul NA, Leitch CC, Klinedinst DK, Lebron J, Thole JF,
            McCallion AS, Katsanis N, Reeves RH
  TITLE     Survey of Human Chromosome 21 Gene Expression Effects on Early
            Development in Danio rerio.
  JOURNAL   G3 (Bethesda). 2018 Jul 2;8(7):2215-2223. doi:
            10.1534/g3.118.200144.
  PUBMED    29760202
REFERENCE   2 (bases 1 to 772)
  AUTHORS   .
  TITLE     Direct Submission
  JOURNAL   Exported Jun 7, 2021 from SnapGene Server 1.1.58
            http://www.snapgene.com
FEATURES             Location/Qualifiers
     source          1..772
                     /organism="synthetic DNA construct"
                     /mol_type="other DNA"
     promoter        54..72
                     /label=SP6 promoter
                     /note="promoter for bacteriophage SP6 RNA polymerase"
     primer_bind     54..71
                     /label=SP6
                     /note="SP6 promoter, forward primer"
     protein_bind    126..150
                     /gene="mutant version of attB"
                     /label=attB1
                     /bound_moiety="BP Clonase(TM)"
                     /note="recombination site for the Gateway(R) BP reaction"
     protein_bind    complement(532..556)
                     /gene="mutant version of attB"
                     /label=attB2
                     /bound_moiety="BP Clonase(TM)"
                     /note="recombination site for the Gateway(R) BP reaction"
     promoter        complement(578..595)
                     /label=T7 promoter
                     /note="promoter for bacteriophage T7 RNA polymerase"
     polyA_signal    600..734
                     /label=SV40 poly(A) signal
                     /note="SV40 polyadenylation signal"
     primer_bind     complement(624..643)
                     /label=EBV-rev
                     /note="SV40 polyA terminator, reverse primer"
     primer_bind     678..697
                     /label=SV40pA-R
                     /note="SV40 polyA, reverse primer"
ORIGIN
        1 gcatgctcgt ttagggaacc gccattctgc ctggggacgt cggagcaagc ttgatttagg
       61 tgacactata gaatacaagc tacttgttct ttttgcagga tcccatcgat tcgaattcaa
      121 ggatcacaag tttgtacaaa aaagcaggca ccnnnnnnnn nnnnnnnnnn nnnnnnnnnn
      181 nnnnnnnnnn nnnnnnnnnn nnnnnnnnnn nnnnnnnnnn nnnnnnnnnn nnnnnnnnnn
      241 nnnnnnnnnn nnnnnnnnnn nnnnnnnnnn nnnnnnnnnn nnnnnnnnnn nnnnnnnnnn
      301 nnnnnnnnnn nnnnnnnnnn nnnnnnnnnn nnnnnnnnnn nnnnnnnnnn nnnnnnnnnn
      361 nnnnnnnnnn nnnnnnnnnn nnnnnnnnnn nnnnnnnnnn nnnnnnnnnn nnnnnnnnnn
      421 nnnnnnnnnn nnnnnnnnnn nnnnnnnnnn nnnnnnnnnn nnnnnnnnnn nnnnnnnnnn
      481 nnnnnnnnnn nnnnnnnnnn nnnnnnnnnn nnnnnnnnnn nnnnnnntag aacccagctt
      541 tcttgtacaa agtggtgatc ctctcgagcc tctagaacta tagtgagtcg tattacgtag
      601 atccagacat gataagatac attgatgagt ttggacaaac cacaactaga atgcagtgaa
      661 aaaaatgctt tatttgtgaa atttgtgatg ctattgcttt atttgtaacc attataagct
      721 gcaataaaca agttaacaac aacaattgca ttcattttat gtttcaggtt ca
//
