>Addgene plasmid #53824 | MRPS6_pCSdest | addgene partial sequence | sequence record 94983 | EBV-rev 5'-GTGGTTTGTCCAAACTCATC-3'
TACGACTCACTATAGTTCTAGAGGCTCGAGAGGATCACCACTTTGTACAAGAAAGCTGGGTTCTA
[375 nt withheld, positions 66-440]
GGTGCCTGCTTTTTTGTACAAACTTGTGATCCTTGAATTCGAATCGATGGGATCCTGCAAAAAGAACAAG
TAGCTTGTATTCTATAGTGTCACCTAAATCAAGCTTGCTCCGACGTCCCCAGGCAGAATGGCGGTTCCCT
AAACGAGCATTGCTTATATAGACCTCCCATTAGGCACGCCTACCGCCCATTTACGTCAATGGAACGCCCA
TTTGCGTCATTGCCCCTCCCCATTGACGTCAATGGGGATGTACTTGGCAGCCATCGCGGGCCATTTACCG
CCATTGACGTCAATGGGAGTACTGCCAATGTACCCTGGCGTACTTCCAATAGTAATGTACTTGCCAAGTT
ACTATTAATAGATATTGATGTACTG
