[The description below was written by a language model from this plasmid's Addgene catalogue record and the feature table of its GenBank file.]
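Description:
MRPS6_pCSdest is a Gateway expression clone carrying the human MRPS6 coding sequence (mitochondrial ribosomal protein S6, a chromosome 21 gene; the depositor cites the reference transcript as the source) in the pCSDest backbone, a Gateway destination version of the pCS2-type vector. It is catalogued as a mammalian expression plasmid, is maintained in E. coli at high copy, and is selected with ampicillin. The 378 bp insert was introduced by Gateway recombination, and no epitope tags or fusion partners are recorded.

The record lists two promoters, CMV and SP6. CMV drives expression of the insert after transfection or DNA injection into vertebrate cells, while the bacteriophage SP6 promoter, positioned just upstream of the insert, allows in vitro transcription of sense mRNA. The available sequence record is partial, covering only a 772 bp stretch around the insert rather than the whole plasmid. In that region, the SP6 promoter is followed by attB1 and attB2 recombination sites that flank the insert, then a T7 promoter in reverse orientation (usable for antisense transcripts), and an SV40 polyadenylation signal that provides 3' end processing of the transcript. The CMV promoter, the ampicillin resistance gene and the bacterial origin lie outside this window and are therefore not annotated.

The associated publication surveyed how expression of human chromosome 21 genes affects early zebrafish development. This fits with use of the construct as a template for synthetic mRNA to be injected into embryos, as part of a set of chromosome 21 gene clones for overexpression screening.
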