Addgene plasmid #53824: MRPS6_pCSdest
Depositing lab: Roger Reeves. Depositing organization: Johns Hopkins University and School of Medicine. Publication: Survey of Human Chromosome 21 Gene Expression Effects on Early Development in Danio rerio. Edie S, Zaghloul NA, Leitch CC, Klinedinst DK, Lebron J, Thole JF, McCallion AS, Katsanis N, Reeves RH. G3 (Bethesda). 2018 Jul 2;8(7):2215-2223. doi: 10.1534/g3.118.200144. PubMed 29760202.
Backbone
  Vector backbone: pCSDest
  Backbone manufacturer: Lawson Lab (Addgene Plasmid 22423)
  Backbone size w/o insert (bp): 4095
  Vector type: Mammalian Expression
Growth in bacteria
  Bacterial resistance: Ampicillin, 100 μg/mL
  Growth temperature: 37°C
  Growth strain: Top10
  Copy number: High Copy
Gene/Insert
  Gene/Insert name: MRPS6
  Species: H. sapiens (human)
  Insert size (bp): 378
  Entrez Gene: MRPS6 (a.k.a. S6mt, RPMS6, MRP-S6, C21orf101)
  Promoter: SP6 and CMV
  Cloning method: Gateway Cloning
  Sequencing primers: 5′ CMV-F; 3′ EBV-Rev
Terms and licenses: Academic/Nonprofit Terms; Industry Terms
Depositor comments: NM_032476
How to cite: MRPS6_pCSdest was a gift from Roger Reeves (Addgene plasmid # 53824 ; http://n2t.net/addgene:53824 ; RRID:Addgene_53824)
